Addgene plasmid #60677: M26I DJ-1 pET15b
Purpose: Recombinant protein expression of Park7
Depositing lab: Mark Wilson. Depositing organization: University of Nebraska at Lincoln. Publication: Structural impact of three Parkinsonism-associated missense mutations on human DJ-1. Lakshminarasimhan M, Maldonado MT, Zhou W, Fink AL, Wilson MA. Biochemistry. 2008 Feb 5;47(5):1381-92. doi: 10.1021/bi701189c. Epub 2008 Jan 9. PubMed 18181649.
Backbone
  Vector backbone: pET15b
  Backbone manufacturer: Novagen
  Backbone size w/o insert (bp): 5708
  Vector type: Bacterial Expression
Growth in bacteria
  Bacterial resistance: Ampicillin, 100 μg/mL
  Growth temperature: 37°C
  Growth strain: DH5alpha
  Copy number: High Copy
Gene/Insert
  Gene/Insert name: M26I DJ-1 (alt name: Park7)
  Species: H. sapiens (human)
  Mutation: M26I
  Entrez Gene: PARK7 (a.k.a. DJ-1, DJ1, GATD2, HEL-S-67p)
  Promoter: T7
  Tag / fusion protein: 6xHis (N terminal on backbone)
  Cloning method: Restriction Enzyme; 5′ cloning site NdeI (not destroyed); 3′ cloning site XhoI (not destroyed)
  Sequencing primers: 5′ T7; 3′ T7term
Terms and licenses: Academic/Nonprofit Terms; Industry Terms: Not Available to Industry
Depositor comments: Internal NdeI site of human DJ-1 eliminated by silent mutation (198A->T)
How to cite: M26I DJ-1 pET15b was a gift from Mark Wilson (Addgene plasmid # 60677 ; http://n2t.net/addgene:60677 ; RRID:Addgene_60677)
