[The description below was written by a language model from this plasmid's Addgene catalogue record.]
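Description:
M26I DJ-1 pET15b is a bacterial expression plasmid built on the Novagen pET15b backbone (5708 bp without insert) for producing a mutant form of human DJ-1, the product of the PARK7 gene, as a recombinant protein in E. coli. It is selected with ampicillin, is recorded as high copy, and is maintained in a cloning strain, DH5alpha. Because expression is driven by a T7 promoter, protein production requires a host that supplies T7 RNA polymerase; the record does not name a specific expression strain.

The insert is the human DJ-1 coding sequence carrying the M26I missense substitution, one of the Parkinsonism-associated mutations of this protein. It was cloned between the NdeI and XhoI sites of the vector, both of which remain intact, so the insert can be excised or exchanged. This placement puts the open reading frame in frame with the backbone-encoded N-terminal 6xHis tag, which allows purification by immobilised metal affinity chromatography. To make NdeI cloning possible, an internal NdeI site in the DJ-1 sequence was removed by a silent nucleotide change (198A->T) that does not alter the encoded protein. The insert can be verified by sequencing from the flanking T7 promoter and T7 terminator regions.

The stated purpose is recombinant expression of Park7, and the associated work concerns the structural impact of disease-linked missense mutations on human DJ-1. The plasmid is therefore suited to preparing purified M26I protein for structural, biophysical or biochemical comparison with wild-type DJ-1 and other variants. No feature table was supplied, so other backbone elements are not itemised in the record.
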