>Addgene plasmid #60677 | M26I DJ-1 pET15b | addgene partial sequence | sequence record 98436 | T7 5'-TAATACGACTCACTATAGGG-3'
TTTTGTTTACTTTAAGAAGGAGATATACCATGGGCAGCAGCCATCATCATCATCATCACAGCAGCGGCCT
GGTGCCGCGCGGCAGCCATATGGCTTCCAAAAGAGCTCTGGTCATCCTGGCTAAAGGAGCAGAGGAAATG
GAGACGGTCATCCCTGTAGATGTCATCAGGCGAGCTGGGATTAAGGTCACCGTTGCAGGCCTGGCTGGAA
AAGACCCAGTACAGTGTAGCCGTGATGTGGTCATTTGTCCTGATGCCAGCCTTGAAGATGCAAAAAAAGA
GGGACCTTATGATGTGGTGGTTCTACCAGGAGGTAATCTGGGCGCACAGAATTTATCTGAGTCTGCTGCT
GTGAAGGAGATACTGAAGGAGCAGGAAAACCGGAAGGGCCTGATAGCCGCCATCTGTGCAGGTCCTACTG
CTCTGTTGGCTCATGAAATAGGTTTTGGAAGTAAAGTTACAACACACCCTCTTGCTAAAGACAAAATGAT
GAATGGAGGTCATTACACCTACTCTGAGAATCGTGTGGAAAAAGACGGCCTGATTCTTACAAGCCGGGGG
CCTGGGACCAGCTTCGAGTTTGCGCTTGCAATTGTTGAAGCCCTGAATGGCAAGGAGGTGGCGGCTCAAG
TGAAGGCTCCACTTGTTCTTAAAGACTAGCTCGAGGATCCGGCTGCTAACAAAGCCCGAAAGGAAGCTGA
GTTGGCTGCTGCCA
