>Addgene plasmid #60677 | M26I DJ-1 pET15b | addgene partial sequence | sequence record 98437 | T7term 5'-GCTAGTTATTGCTCAGCGG-3'
GTTAGCAGCCGGATCCTCGAGCTAGTCTTTAAGAACAAGGTGGAGCCTTCACTTGAGCCGCCACCTCCTT
GCCATTCAGGGCTTCAACAATTGCAAGCGCAAACTCGAAGCTGGTCCCAGGCCCCCGGCTTGTAAGAATC
AGGCCGTCTTTTTCCACACGATTCTCAGAGTAGGTGTAATGACCTCCATTCATCATTTTGTCTTTAGCAA
GAGGGTGTGTTGTAACTTTACTTCCAAAACCTATTTCATGAGCCAACAGAGCAGTAGGACCTGCACAGAT
GGCGGCTATCAGGCCCTTCCGGTTTTCCTGCTCCTTCAGTATCTCCTTCACAGCAGCAGACTCAGATAAA
TTCTGTGCGCCCAGATTACCTCCTGGTAGAACCACCACATCATAAGGTCCCTCTTTTTTTGCATCTTCAA
GGCTGGCATCAGGACAAATGACCACATCACGGCTACACTGTACTGGGTCTTTTCCAGCCAGGCCTGCAAC
GGTGACCTTAATCCCAGCTCGCCTGATGACATCTACAGGGATGACCGTCTCCATTTCCTCTGCTCCTTTA
GCCAGGATGACCAGAGCTCTTTTGGAAGCCATATGGCTGCCGCGCGGCACCAGGCCGCTGCTGTGATGAT
GATGATGATGGCTGCTGCCCATGGTATATCTCCTTCTTAAAG
